>Addgene plasmid #121278 | pUC57-Kan_CD156_00118721 | depositor full sequence | sequence record 231345 | pUC57-Kan_CD156_00118721 sequence 3043 bps
TCGCGCGTTTCGGTGATGACGGTGAAAACCTCTGACACATGCAGCTCCCGGAGACGGTCACAGCTTGTCT
GTAAGCGGATGCCGGGAGCAGACAAGCCCGTCAGGGCGCGTCAGCGGGTGTTGGCGGGTGTCGGGGCTGG
CTTAACTATGCGGCATCAGAGCAGATTGTACTGAGAGTGCACCATATGCGGTGTGAAATACCGCACAGAT
GCGTAAGGAGAAAATACCGCATCAGGCGCCATTCGCCATTCAGGCTGCGCAACTGTTGGGAAGGGCGATC
GGTGCGGGCCTCTTCGCTATTACGCCAGCTGGCGAAAGGGGGATGTGCTGCAAGGCGATTAAGTTGGGTA
ACGCCAGGGTTTTCCCAGTCACGACGTTGTAAAACGACGGCCAGTGAATTGACGCGTATTGGGATGGAAC
TTGGTCTCTAATGGAAGTTTTTTCTGCTGGTGTTGCTGCTACTGGTCAATTGTGTTGTACTAATGGTGTT
CCAGATGATTCTCCAACTTGTAAAAAATTGGGTTTGAACTCTTATGCTGTTATTCCAACTTTTTCTTTTA
CTTCTGAAACTCCAGAAAAAAATAAAGAATTGACTTTTTTTTCTATGCAATGTGAATCTGTTAGAAGAAA
TGATGAAAAAGCTCATAGAGAAGATCCAGGTAGAAAAAATGGTTGTGATAATAAATTGTTGGAAGGTTTG
TTTCCAGTTGGTAGAGATGTTAAAGCTTTTGTTCCAAGATCTACTAATACTGTTGAATTGGGTCCAACTT
CTAAAGTTAATACTATGTTTGCTTTTATTGGTTGTGCTGCTTGAGCTTAGAGACCAAGTTCCATCCCAAT
GGCGCGCCGAGCTTGGCTCGAGCATGGTCATAGCTGTTTCCTGTGTGAAATTGTTATCCGCTCACAATTC
CACACAACATACGAGCCGGAAGCATAAAGTGTAAAGCCTGGGGTGCCTAATGAGTGAGCTAACTCACATT
AATTGCGTTGCGCTCACTGCCCGCTTTCCAGTCGGGAAACCTGTCGTGCCAGCTGCATTAATGAATCGGC
CAACGCGCGGGGAGAGGCGGTTTGCGTATTGGGCGCTCTTCCGCTTCCTCGCTCACTGACTCGCTGCGCT
CGGTCGTTCGGCTGCGGCGAGCGGTATCAGCTCACTCAAAGGCGGTAATACGGTTATCCACAGAATCAGG
GGATAACGCAGGAAAGAACATGTGAGCAAAAGGCCAGCAAAAGGCCAGGAACCGTAAAAAGGCCGCGTTG
CTGGCGTTTTTCCATAGGCTCCGCCCCCCTGACGAGCATCACAAAAATCGACGCTCAAGTCAGAGGTGGC
GAAACCCGACAGGACTATAAAGATACCAGGCGTTTCCCCCTGGAAGCTCCCTCGTGCGCTCTCCTGTTCC
GACCCTGCCGCTTACCGGATACCTGTCCGCCTTTCTCCCTTCGGGAAGCGTGGCGCTTTCTCATAGCTCA
CGCTGTAGGTATCTCAGTTCGGTGTAGGTCGTTCGCTCCAAGCTGGGCTGTGTGCACGAACCCCCCGTTC
AGCCCGACCGCTGCGCCTTATCCGGTAACTATCGTCTTGAGTCCAACCCGGTAAGACACGACTTATCGCC
ACTGGCAGCAGCCACTGGTAACAGGATTAGCAGAGCGAGGTATGTAGGCGGTGCTACAGAGTTCTTGAAG
TGGTGGCCTAACTACGGCTACACTAGAAGAACAGTATTTGGTATCTGCGCTCTGCTGAAGCCAGTTACCT
TCGGAAAAAGAGTTGGTAGCTCTTGATCCGGCAAACAAACCACCGCTGGTAGCGGTGGTTTTTTTGTTTG
CAAGCAGCAGATTACGCGCAGAAAAAAAGGATCTCAAGAAGATCCTTTGATCTTTTCTACGGGGTCTGAC
GCTCAGTGGAACGAAAACTCACGTTAAGGGATTTTGGTCATGAGATTATCAAAAAGGATCTTCACCTAGA
TCCTTTTAAATTAAAAATGAAGTTTTAAATCAATCTAAAGTATATATGAGTAAACTTGGTCTGACAGTTA
GAAAAACTCATCGAGCATCAAATGAAACTGCAATTTATTCATATCAGGATTATCAATACCATATTTTTGA
AAAAGCCGTTTCTGTAATGAAGGAGAAAACTCACCGAGGCAGTTCCATAGGATGGCAAGATCCTGGTATC
GGTCTGCGATTCCGACTCGTCCAACATCAATACAACCTATTAATTTCCCCTCGTCAAAAATAAGGTTATC
AAGTGAGAAATCACCATGAGTGACGACTGAATCCGGTGAGAATGGCAAAAGTTTATGCATTTCTTTCCAG
ACTTGTTCAACAGGCCAGCCATTACGCTCGTCATCAAAATCACTCGCATCAACCAAACCGTTATTCATTC
GTGATTGCGCCTGAGCGAGACGAAATACGCGATCGCTGTTAAAAGGACAATTACAAACAGGAATCGAATG
CAACCGGCGCAGGAACACTGCCAGCGCATCAACAATATTTTCACCTGAATCAGGATATTCTTCTAATACC
TGGAATGCTGTTTTCCCAGGGATCGCAGTGGTGAGTAACCATGCATCATCAGGAGTACGGATAAAATGCT
TGATGGTCGGAAGAGGCATAAATTCCGTCAGCCAGTTTAGTCTGACCATCTCATCTGTAACATCATTGGC
AACGCTACCTTTGCCATGTTTCAGAAACAACTCTGGCGCATCGGGCTTCCCATACAATCGATAGATTGTC
GCACCTGATTGCCCGACATTATCGCGAGCCCATTTATACCCATATAAATCAGCATCCATGTTGGAATTTA
ATCGCGGCCTAGAGCAAGACGTTTCCCGTTGAATATGGCTCATACTCTTCCTTTTTCAATATTATTGAAG
CATTTATCAGGGTTATTGTCTCATGAGCGGATACATATTTGAATGTATTTAGAAAAATAAACAAATAGGG
GTTCCGCGCACATTTCCCCGAAAAGTGCCACCTGACGTCTAAGAAACCATTATTATCATGACATTAACCT
ATAAAAATAGGCGTATCACGAGGCCCTTTCGTC
Features (pLannotate 1.2.2; 11 found; start..end, strand, type, name):
    137..236     +  misc_feature   bom (fragment): basis of mobility region from pBR322
    242..399     -  CDS            lacZα (fragment): LacZα fragment of β-galactosidase; lacZ fragment
    541..557     +  promoter       MAS promoter (fragment): mannopine synthase promoter (Velten et al., 1984)
    891..907     -  protein_bind   lac operator: The lac repressor binds to the lac operator to inhibit transcription in E. coli. This inhibition can be relieved by adding lactose or isopropyl-β-D-thiogalactopyranoside (IPTG). lac repressor encoded by lacI
    915..945     -  promoter       lac promoter: promoter for the E. coli lac operon
    960..981     -  protein_bind   CAP binding site: CAP binding activates transcription in the presence of cAMP. E. coli catabolite activator protein
    994..1086    -  CDS            lacI (fragment): lac repressor; lacI; The lac repressor binds to the lac operator to inhibit transcription in E. coli. This inhibition can be relieved by adding lactose or isopropyl-β-D-thiogalactopyranoside (IPTG).
   1269..1857    -  rep_origin     ori: high-copy-number ColE1/pMB1/pBR322/pUC origin of replication
   2028..2843    -  CDS            KanR: aminoglycoside phosphotransferase; aph(3')-Ia; confers resistance to kanamycin in bacteria or G418 (Geneticin®) in eukaryotes
   2844..2948    -  promoter       AmpR promoter: bla
   3043..35      +  CDS            rop (fragment) (across the origin): Rop protein, which maintains plasmids at low copy number; rop
