[The description below was written by a language model from this plasmid's Addgene catalogue record and pLannotate feature annotations shown in this document.]
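Description:
pUC57-Kan_CD156_00118721 is a small (about 3.0 kb) bacterial cloning plasmid that serves as a Level 0 Golden Gate-compatible module. It is built on the pUC57-Kan backbone, replicates in E. coli from a high-copy ColE1/pUC-type origin, and is selected with kanamycin through an aph(3')-Ia aminoglycoside phosphotransferase gene, which the annotation places downstream of the bla (AmpR) promoter. Short remnants of bom, rop and lacI appear in the feature table as backbone fragments and are not expected to be functional units.

The insert, CD156_00118721, comes from the blast fungus Magnaporthe oryzae (the species is recorded in the mutation field) and belongs to a clone resource of M. oryzae effectors that share sequence and structural similarity across host-specific lineages. It was placed at the EcoRV site within the lacZα region. This is consistent with the table, where an unannotated stretch lies between the lacZα fragment and the lac promoter, operator and CAP binding site. Comparing the total length with the stated backbone size suggests an insert of roughly 400 bp, but the insert itself is not annotated. The 17 bp hit to the mannopine synthase promoter inside this region is most likely a chance match, not a real regulatory element. lacZ is listed as a selectable marker, reflecting the backbone's blue/white screening system, and M13 forward and reverse primer sites flank the insert for sequence verification.

As a Level 0 part, the plasmid carries no annotated eukaryotic promoter or terminator and is meant as a donor for Golden Gate assembly into higher-level expression constructs. The record does not state the Type IIS enzyme, the overhangs, or whether the effector's signal peptide is included.
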