Addgene plasmid #121278: pUC57-Kan_CD156_00118721
Purpose: Level 0 Golden-Gate compatible vector
Depositing lab: Sophien Kamoun. Depositing organization: Sainsbury Laboratory, Norwich. Publication: A Clone Resource of Magnaporthe oryzae Effectors That Share Sequence and Structural Similarities Across Host-Specific Lineages. Petit-Houdenot Y, Langner T, Harant A, Win J, Kamoun S. Mol Plant Microbe Interact. 2020 Aug;33(8):1032-1035. doi: 10.1094/MPMI-03-20-0052-A. Epub 2020 Jun 22. PubMed 32460610.
Backbone
  Vector backbone: pUC57-Kan
  Backbone size w/o insert (bp): 2626
  Vector type: Golden Gate
  Selectable markers: lacZ
Growth in bacteria
  Bacterial resistance: Kanamycin, 50 μg/mL
  Growth temperature: 37°C
  Growth strain: DH5alpha
  Copy number: High Copy
Gene/Insert
  Gene/Insert name: CD156_00118721
  Mutation: Magnaporthe oryzae
  Cloning method: Restriction Enzyme; 5′ cloning site EcoRV (unknown if destroyed); 3′ cloning site EcoRV (unknown if destroyed)
  Sequencing primers: 5′ M13Fw; 3′ M13Rv
Terms and licenses: Academic/Nonprofit Terms; Industry Terms: Not Available to Industry
How to cite: pUC57-Kan_CD156_00118721 was a gift from Sophien Kamoun (Addgene plasmid # 121278 ; http://n2t.net/addgene:121278 ; RRID:Addgene_121278)
