>Addgene plasmid #121278 | pUC57-Kan_CD156_00118721 | depositor partial sequence | sequence record 230808 | CD156_00118721
TTGGTCTCTAATGGAAGTTTTTTCTGCTGGTGTTGCTGCTACTGGTCAATTGTGTTGTACTAATGGTGTT
CCAGATGATTCTCCAACTTGTAAAAAATTGGGTTTGAACTCTTATGCTGTTATTCCAACTTTTTCTTTTA
CTTCTGAAACTCCAGAAAAAAATAAAGAATTGACTTTTTTTTCTATGCAATGTGAATCTGTTAGAAGAAA
TGATGAAAAAGCTCATAGAGAAGATCCAGGTAGAAAAAATGGTTGTGATAATAAATTGTTGGAAGGTTTG
TTTCCAGTTGGTAGAGATGTTAAAGCTTTTGTTCCAAGATCTACTAATACTGTTGAATTGGGTCCAACTT
CTAAAGTTAATACTATGTTTGCTTTTATTGGTTGTGCTGCTTGAGCTTAGAGACCAA
