>Addgene plasmid #121278 | pUC57-Kan_CD156_00118721 | depositor partial sequence | sequence record 230809 | empty_vector
TCGCGCGTTTCGGTGATGACGGTGAAAACCTCTGACACATGCAGCTCCCGGAGACGGTCACAGCTTGTCT
GTAAGCGGATGCCGGGAGCAGACAAGCCCGTCAGGGCGCGTCAGCGGGTGTTGGCGGGTGTCGGGGCTGG
CTTAACTATGCGGCATCAGAGCAGATTGTACTGAGAGTGCACCATATGCGGTGTGAAATACCGCACAGAT
GCGTAAGGAGAAAATACCGCATCAGGCGCCATTCGCCATTCAGGCTGCGCAACTGTTGGGAAGGGCGATC
GGTGCGGGCCTCTTCGCTATTACGCCAGCTGGCGAAAGGGGGATGTGCTGCAAGGCGATTAAGTTGGGTA
ACGCCAGGGTTTTCCCAGTCACGACGTTGTAAAACGACGGCCAGTGAATTGACGCGTATTGGGATATCCC
AATGGCGCGCCGAGCTTGGCTCGAGCATGGTCATAGCTGTTTCCTGTGTGAAATTGTTATCCGCTCACAA
TTCCACACAACATACGAGCCGGAAGCATAAAGTGTAAAGCCTGGGGTGCCTAATGAGTGAGCTAACTCAC
ATTAATTGCGTTGCGCTCACTGCCCGCTTTCCAGTCGGGAAACCTGTCGTGCCAGCTGCATTAATGAATC
GGCCAACGCGCGGGGAGAGGCGGTTTGCGTATTGGGCGCTCTTCCGCTTCCTCGCTCACTGACTCGCTGC
GCTCGGTCGTTCGGCTGCGGCGAGCGGTATCAGCTCACTCAAAGGCGGTAATACGGTTATCCACAGAATC
AGGGGATAACGCAGGAAAGAACATGTGAGCAAAAGGCCAGCAAAAGGCCAGGAACCGTAAAAAGGCCGCG
TTGCTGGCGTTTTTCCATAGGCTCCGCCCCCCTGACGAGCATCACAAAAATCGACGCTCAAGTCAGAGGT
GGCGAAACCCGACAGGACTATAAAGATACCAGGCGTTTCCCCCTGGAAGCTCCCTCGTGCGCTCTCCTGT
TCCGACCCTGCCGCTTACCGGATACCTGTCCGCCTTTCTCCCTTCGGGAAGCGTGGCGCTTTCTCATAGC
TCACGCTGTAGGTATCTCAGTTCGGTGTAGGTCGTTCGCTCCAAGCTGGGCTGTGTGCACGAACCCCCCG
TTCAGCCCGACCGCTGCGCCTTATCCGGTAACTATCGTCTTGAGTCCAACCCGGTAAGACACGACTTATC
GCCACTGGCAGCAGCCACTGGTAACAGGATTAGCAGAGCGAGGTATGTAGGCGGTGCTACAGAGTTCTTG
AAGTGGTGGCCTAACTACGGCTACACTAGAAGAACAGTATTTGGTATCTGCGCTCTGCTGAAGCCAGTTA
CCTTCGGAAAAAGAGTTGGTAGCTCTTGATCCGGCAAACAAACCACCGCTGGTAGCGGTGGTTTTTTTGT
TTGCAAGCAGCAGATTACGCGCAGAAAAAAAGGATCTCAAGAAGATCCTTTGATCTTTTCTACGGGGTCT
GACGCTCAGTGGAACGAAAACTCACGTTAAGGGATTTTGGTCATGAGATTATCAAAAAGGATCTTCACCT
AGATCCTTTTAAATTAAAAATGAAGTTTTAAATCAATCTAAAGTATATATGAGTAAACTTGGTCTGACAG
TTAGAAAAACTCATCGAGCATCAAATGAAACTGCAATTTATTCATATCAGGATTATCAATACCATATTTT
TGAAAAAGCCGTTTCTGTAATGAAGGAGAAAACTCACCGAGGCAGTTCCATAGGATGGCAAGATCCTGGT
ATCGGTCTGCGATTCCGACTCGTCCAACATCAATACAACCTATTAATTTCCCCTCGTCAAAAATAAGGTT
ATCAAGTGAGAAATCACCATGAGTGACGACTGAATCCGGTGAGAATGGCAAAAGTTTATGCATTTCTTTC
CAGACTTGTTCAACAGGCCAGCCATTACGCTCGTCATCAAAATCACTCGCATCAACCAAACCGTTATTCA
TTCGTGATTGCGCCTGAGCGAGACGAAATACGCGATCGCTGTTAAAAGGACAATTACAAACAGGAATCGA
ATGCAACCGGCGCAGGAACACTGCCAGCGCATCAACAATATTTTCACCTGAATCAGGATATTCTTCTAAT
ACCTGGAATGCTGTTTTCCCAGGGATCGCAGTGGTGAGTAACCATGCATCATCAGGAGTACGGATAAAAT
GCTTGATGGTCGGAAGAGGCATAAATTCCGTCAGCCAGTTTAGTCTGACCATCTCATCTGTAACATCATT
GGCAACGCTACCTTTGCCATGTTTCAGAAACAACTCTGGCGCATCGGGCTTCCCATACAATCGATAGATT
GTCGCACCTGATTGCCCGACATTATCGCGAGCCCATTTATACCCATATAAATCAGCATCCATGTTGGAAT
TTAATCGCGGCCTAGAGCAAGACGTTTCCCGTTGAATATGGCTCATACTCTTCCTTTTTCAATATTATTG
AAGCATTTATCAGGGTTATTGTCTCATGAGCGGATACATATTTGAATGTATTTAGAAAAATAAACAAATA
GGGGTTCCGCGCACATTTCCCCGAAAAGTGCCACCTGACGTCTAAGAAACCATTATTATCATGACATTAA
CCTATAAAAATAGGCGTATCACGAGGCCCTTTCGTC
