>Addgene plasmid #121278 | pUC57-Kan_CD156_00118721 | addgene partial sequence | sequence record 238000 | M13-F20 5'-TGTAAAACGACGGCCAGT-3'
TTGGTCTCTAATGGAAGTTTTTTCTGCTGGTGTTGCTGCTACTGGTCAATTGTGTTGTACTAATGGTGTT
CCAGATGATTCTCCAACTTGTAAAAAATTGGGTTTGAACTCTTATGCTGTTATTCCAACTTTTTCTTTTA
CTTCTGAAACTCCAGAAAAAAATAAAGAATTGACTTTTTTTTCTATGCAATGTGAATCTGTTAGAAGAAA
TGATGAAAAAGCTCATAGAGAAGATCCAGGTAGAAAAAATGGTTGTGATAATAAATTGTTGGAAGGTTTG
TTTCCAGTTGGTAGAGATGTTAAAGCTTTTGTTCCAAGATCTACTAATACTGTTGAATTGGGTCCAACTT
CTAAAGTTAATACTATGTTTGCTTTTATTGGTTGTGCTGCTTGAGCTTAGAGACCAAGTTCCATCCCAAT
GGCGCGCCGAGCTTGGCTCGAGCATGGTCATAGCTGTTTCCTGTGTGAAATTGTTATCCGCTCACAATTC
CACACAACATACGAGCCGGAAGCATAAAGTGTAAAGCCTGGGGTGCCTAATGAGTGAGCTAACTCACATT
AATTGCGTTGCGCTCACTGCCCGCTTTCCAGTCGGGAAACCTGTCGTGCCAGCTGCATTAATGAATCGGC
CAACGCGCGGGGAGAGGCGGTTTGCGTATTGGGCGCTCTTCCGCTTCCTCGCTCACTGACTCGCTGCGCT
CGGTCGTTCGGCTGCGGCGAGCGGTATCAGCTCACTCAAAGGCGGTAATACGGTTATCCACAGAATC
